>Addgene plasmid #240587 | pET21a asyn(66-140) D98A | addgene full sequence | sequence record 481737 | Addgene NGS Result
TGGCGAATGGG
[124 nt withheld, positions 12-135]
C
[91 nt withheld, positions 137-227]
A
[49 nt withheld, positions 229-277]
CCTTTGACGTTGGAGTCCACGTTCTTT
[37 nt withheld, positions 305-341]
ACCCTATCTCGGTCTATTCTTTTGATTTATAAGGGATTTTGCCGATTTCGGCCTATTGGTTAAAAAATGA
GCTGATTTAACAAAAATTTAACGCGAATTTTAACAAAATATTAACGCTTACAATTTAGGTGGCACTTTTC
GGGGAAATGTGCGCGGAACCCCTATTTGTTTATTTTTCTAAATACATTCAAATATGTATCCGCTCATGAG
ACAATAACCCTGATAAATGCTTCAATAATATTGAAAAAGGAAGAGTATGAGTATTCAACATTTCCGTGTC
GCCCTTATTCCCTTTTTTGCGGCATTTTGCCTTCCTGTTTTTGCTCACCCAGAAACGCTGGTGAAAGTAA
AAGATGCTGAAGATCAGTTGGGTGCACGAGTGGGTTACATCGAACTGGATCTCAACAGCGGTAAGATCCT
TGAGAGTTTTCGCCCCGAAGAACGTTTTCCAATGATGAGCACTTTTAAAGTTCTGCTATGTGGCGCGGTA
TTATCCCGTATTGACGCCGGGCAAGAGCAACTCGGTCGCCGCATACACTATTCTCAGAATGACTTGGTTG
AGTACTCACCAGTCACAGAAAAGCATCTTACGGATGGCATGACAGTAAGAGAATTATGCAGTGCTGCCAT
AACCATGAGTGATAACACTGCGGCCAACTTACTTCTGACAACGATCGGAGGACCGAAGGAGCTAACCGCT
TTTTTGCACAACATGGGGGATCATGTAACTCGCCTTGATCGTTGGGAACCGGAGCTGAATGAAGCCATAC
CAAACGACGAGCGTGACACCACGATGCCTGCAGCAATGGCAACAACGTTGCGCAAACTATTAACTGGCGA
ACTACTTACTCTAGCTTCCCGGCAACAATTAATAGACTGGATGGAGGCGGATAAAGTTGCAGGACCACTT
CTGCGCTCGGCCCTTCCGGCTGGCTGGTTTATTGCTGATAAATCTGGAGCCGGTGAGCGTGGGTCTCGCG
GTATCATTGCAGCACTGGGGCCAGATGGTAAGCCCTCCCGTATCGTAGTTATCTACACGACGGGGAGTCA
GGCAACTATGGATGAACGAAATAGACAGATCGCTGAGATAGGTGCCTCACTGATTAAGCATTGGTAACTG
TCAGACCAAGTTTACTCATATATACTTTAGATTGATTTAAAACTTCATTTTTAATTTAAAAGGATCTAGG
TGAAGATCCTTTTTGATAATCTCATGACCAAAATCCCTTAACGTGAGTTTTCGTTCCACTGAGCGTCAGA
CCCCGTAGAAAAGATCAAAGGATCTTCTTGAGATCCTTTTTTTCTGCGCGTAATCTGCTGCTTGCAAACA
AAAAAACCACCGCTACCAGCGGTGGTTTGTTTGCCGGATCAAGAGCTACCAACTCTTTTTCCGAAGGTAA
CTGGCTTCAGCAGAGCGCAGATACCAAATACTGTCCTTCTAGTGTAGCCGTAGTTAGGCCACCACTTCAA
GAACTCTGTAGCACCGCCTACATACCTCGCTCTGCTAATCCTGTTACCAGTGGCTGCTGCCAGTGGCGAT
AAGTCGTGTCTTACCGGGTTGGACTCAAGACGATAGTTACCGGATAAGGCGCAGCGGTCGGGCTGAACGG
GGGGTTCGTGCACACAGCCCAGCTTGGAGCGAACGACCTACACCGAACTGAGATACCTACAGCGTGAGCT
ATGAGAAAGCGCCACGCTTCCCGAAGGGAGAAAGGCGGACAGGTATCCGGTAAGCGGCAGGGTCGGAACA
GGAGAGCGCACGAGGGAGCTTCCAGGGGGAAACGCCTGGTATCTTTATAGTCCTGTCGGGTTTCGCCACC
TCTGACTTGAGCGTCGATTTTTGTGATGCTCGTCAGGGGGGCGGAGCCTATGGAAAAACGCCAGCAACGC
GGCCTTTTTACGGTTCCTGGCCTTTTGCTGGCCTTTTGCTCACATGTTCTTTCCTGCGTTATCCCCTGAT
TCTGTGGATAACCGTATTACCGCCTTTGAGTGAGCTGATACCGCTCGCCGCAGCCGAACGACCGAGCGCA
GCGAGTCAGTGAGCGAGGAAGCGGAAGAGCGCCTGATGCGGTATTTTCTCCTTACGCATCTGTGCGGTAT
TTCACACCGCAATGGTGCACTCTCAGTACAATCTGCTCTGATGCCGCATAGTTAAGCCAGTATACACTCC
GCTATCGCTACGTGACTGGGTCATGGCTGCGCCCCGACACCCGCCAACACCCGCTGACGCGCCCTGACGG
GCTTGTCTGCTCCCGGCATCCGCTTACAGACAAGCTGTGACCGTCTCCGGGAGCTGCATGTGTCAGAGGT
TTTCACCGTCATCACCGAAACGCGCGAGGCAGCTGCGGTAAAGCTCATCAGCGTGGTCGTGAAGCGATTC
ACAGATGTCTGCCTGTTCATCCGCGTCCAGCTCGTTGAGTTTCTCCAGAAGCGTTAATGTCTGGCTTCTG
ATAAAGCGGGCCATGTTAAGGGCGGTTTTTTCCTGTTTGGTCACTGATGCCTCCGTGTAAGGGGGATTTC
TGTTCATGGGGGTAATGATACCGATGAAACGAGAGAGGATGCTCACGATACGGGTTACTGATGATGAACA
TGCCCGGTTACTGGAACGTTGTGAGGGTAAACAACTGGCGGTATGGATGCGGCGGGACCAGAGAAAAATC
ACTCAGGGTCAATGCCAGCGCTTCGTTAATACAGATGTAGGTGTTCCACAGGGTAGCCAGCAGCATCCTG
CGATGCAGATCCGGAACATAATGGTGCAGGGCGCTGACTTCCGCGTTTCCAGACTTTACGAAACACGGAA
ACCGAAGACCATTCATGTTGTTGCTCAGGTCGCAGACGTTTTGCAGCAGCAGTCGCTTCACGTTCGCTCG
CGTATCGGTGATTCATTCTGCTAACCAGTAAGGCAACCCCGCCAGCCTAGCCGGGTCCTCAACGACAGGA
GCACGATCATGCGCACCCGTGGGGCCGCCATGCCGGCGATAATGGCCTGCTTCTCGCCGAAACGTTTGGT
GGCGGGACCAGTGACGAAGGCTTGAGCGAGGGCGTGCAAGATTCCGAATACCGCAAGCGACAGGCCGATC
ATCGTCGCGCTCCAGCGAAAGCGGTCCTCGCCGAAAATGACCCAGAGCGCTGCCGGCACCTGTCCTACGA
GTTGCATGATAAAGAAGACAGTCATAAGTGCGGCGACGATAGTCATGCCCCGCGCCCACCGGAAGGAGCT
GACTGGGTTGAAGGCTCTCAAGGGCATCGGTCGAGATCCCGGTGCCTAATGAGTGAGCTAACTTACATTA
ATTGCGTTGCGCTCACTGCCCGCTTTCCAGTCGGGAAACCTGTCGTGCCAGCTGCATTAATGAATCGGCC
AACGCGCGGGGAGAGGCGGTTTGCGTATTGGGCGCCAGGGTGGTTTTTCTTTTCACCAGTGAGACGGGCA
ACAGCTGATTGCCCTTCACCGCCTGGCCCTGAGAGAGTTGCAGCAAGCGGTCCACGCTGGTTTGCCCCAG
CAGGCGAAAATCCTGTTTGATGGTGGTTAACGGCGGGATATAACATGAGCTGTCTTCGGTATCGTCGTAT
CCCACTACCGAGATATCCGCACCAACGCGCAGCCCGGACTCGGTAATGGCGCGCATTGCGCCCAGCGCCA
TCTGATCGTTGGCAACCAGCATCGCAGTGGGAACGATGCCCTCATTCAGCATTTGCATGGTTTGTTGAAA
ACCGGACATGGCACTCCAGTCGCCTTCCCGTTCCGCTATCGGCTGAATTTGATTGCGAGTGAGATATTTA
TGCCAGCCAGCCAGACGCAGACGCGCCGAGACAGAACTTAATGGGCCCGCTAACAGCGCGATTTGCTGGT
GACCCAATGCGACCAGATGCTCCACGCCCAGTCGCGTACCGTCTTCATGGGAGAAAATAATACTGTTGAT
GGGTGTCTGGTCAGAGACATCAAGAAATAACGCCGGAACATTAGTGCAGGCAGCTTCCACAGCAATGGCA
TCCTGGTCATCCAGCGGATAGTTAATGATCAGCCCACTGACGCGTTGCGCGAGAAGATTGTGCACCGCCG
CTTTACAGGCTTCGACGCCGCTTCGTTCTACCATCGACACCACCACGCTGGCACCCAGTTGATCGGCGCG
AGATTTAATCGCCGCGACAATTTGCGACGGCGCGTGCAGGGCCAGACTGGAGGTGGCAACGCCAATCAGC
AACGACTGTTTGCCCGCCAGTTGTTGTGCCACGCGGTTGGGAATGTAATTCAGCTCCGCCATCGCCGCTT
CCACTTTTTCCCGCGTTTTCGCAGAAACGTGGCTGGCCTGGTTCACCACGCGGGAAACGGTCTGATAAGA
GACACCGGCATACTCTGCGACATCGTATAACGTTACTGGTTTCACATTCACCACCCTGAATTGACTCTCT
TCCGGGCGCTATCATGCCATACCGCGAAAGGTTTTGCGCCATTCGATGGTGTCCGGGATCTCGACGCTCT
CCCTTATGCGACTCCTGCATTAGGAAGCAGCCCAGTAGTAGGTTGAGGCCGTTGAGCACCGCCGCCGCAA
GGAATGGTGCATGCAAGGAGATGGCGCCCAACAGTCCCCCGGCCACGGGGCCTGCCACCATACCCACGCC
GAAACAAGCGCTCATGAGCCCGAAGTGGCGAGCCCGATCTTCCCCATCGGTGATGTCGGCGATATAGGCG
CCAGCAACCGCACCTGTGGCGCCGGTGATGCCGGCCACGATGCGTCCGGCGTAGAGGATCGAGATCTCGA
TCCCGCGAAATTAATACGACTCACTATAGGGGAATTGTGAGCGGATAACAATTCCCCTCTAGAAATAATT
TTGTTTAACTTTAAGAAGGAGATATACATATGCATCACCATCATCACCACGATGACGATGACAAGGTTGG
AGGAGCAGTGGTGACGGGTGTGACAGCAGTAGCCCAGAAGACAGTGGAGGGAGCAGGGAGCATTGCAGCA
GCCACTGGCTTTGTCAAAAAGGCCCAGTTGGGCAAGAATGAAGAAGGAGCCCCACAGGAAGGAATTCTGG
AAGATATGCCTGTGGATCCTGACAATGAGGCTTATGAAATGCCTTCTGAGGAAGGGTATCAAGACTATGA
ACCTGAAGCCTAACTCGAGCACCACCACCACCACCACTGAGATCCGGCTGCTAACAAAGCCCGAAAGGAA
GCTGAGTTGGCTGCTGCCACCGCTGAGCAATAACTAGCATAACCCCTTGGGGCCTCTAAACGGGTCTTGA
GGGGTTTTTTGCTGAAAGGAGGAACTATATCCGGAT
Features (pLannotate 1.2.2; 19 found; start..end, strand, type, name):
     12..440     +  rep_origin     f1 ori (sequence partly withheld): f1 bacteriophage origin of replication; arrow indicates direction of (+) strand synthesis
    493..597     +  promoter       AmpR promoter: bla
    598..1458    +  CDS            AmpR: β-lactamase; bla; confers resistance to ampicillin, carbenicillin, and related antibiotics
   1629..2217    +  rep_origin     ori: high-copy-number ColE1/pMB1/pBR322/pUC origin of replication
   2403..2542    -  misc_feature   bom: basis of mobility region from pBR322
   2644..2835    -  CDS            rop: Rop protein, which maintains plasmids at low copy number; rop
   2852..3232    +  CDS            YPB1_ECOLX: Protein predicted: Swiss-Prot protein existence level 4. From Escherichia coli.
   3304..3595    -  CDS            TcR (fragment): tetracycline efflux protein; tet; confers resistance to tetracycline
   3610..3631    -  protein_bind   CAP binding site: CAP binding activates transcription in the presence of cAMP. E. coli catabolite activator protein
   3644..4726    -  CDS            lacI: lac repressor; lacI; The lac repressor binds to the lac operator to inhibit transcription in E. coli. This inhibition can be relieved by adding lactose or isopropyl-β-D-thiogalactopyranoside (IPTG).
   4727..4804    -  promoter       lacI promoter: lacI
   4812..5091    -  CDS            TcR (fragment): tetracycline efflux protein; tet; confers resistance to tetracycline
   5113..5131    +  promoter       T7 promoter: promoter for bacteriophage T7 RNA polymerase
   5132..5156    +  protein_bind   lac operator: The lac repressor binds to the lac operator to inhibit transcription in E. coli. This inhibition can be relieved by adding lactose or isopropyl-β-D-thiogalactopyranoside (IPTG). lac repressor encoded by lacI
   5171..5193    +  RBS            RBS: efficient ribosome binding site from bacteriophage T7 gene 10 (Olins and Rangwala, 1989)
   5237..5461    +  CDS            SNCA (fragment): SYUA_HUMAN - Also known as NACP, PARK1. Experimental evidence at protein level: Swiss-Prot protein existence level 1. Neuronal protein that plays several roles in synaptic activity such as regulation of synaptic vesicle trafficking and subsequent neurotransmitter release. Participates as a monomer in synaptic vesicle exocytosis by enhancing vesicle priming, fusion and dilation of exocytotic fusion pores (PubMed:28288128, PubMed:30404828). Mechanistically, acts by increasing local Ca(2+) release from microdomains which is essential for the enhancement of ATP-induced exocytosis (PubMed:30404828)
   5471..5488    +  CDS            9xHis (fragment): 9xHis affinity tag
   5498..5547    +  CDS            SET1 (fragment): solubility-enhancement tag derived from T7 phage gene 10B
   5555..5602    +  terminator     T7 terminator: transcription terminator for bacteriophage T7 RNA polymerase
