[The description below was written by a language model from this plasmid's Addgene catalogue record and pLannotate feature annotations shown in this document.]
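Description:
pET21a asyn(66-140) D98A is a bacterial expression plasmid built on the pET21a backbone for overproducing an N-terminally truncated form of human alpha-synuclein (SNCA) in E. coli. It replicates from a pBR322-type ColE1 origin accompanied by the bom region and the rop gene, which holds the plasmid at low copy number, consistent with the catalogue entry. Selection is by ampicillin through the β-lactamase gene and its own promoter, and an f1 phage origin is also present. Short tetracycline-resistance fragments and a predicted E. coli open reading frame in the annotation are non-functional remnants of the pBR322 lineage.

The expression cassette consists of a T7 promoter immediately followed by a lac operator, the strong T7 gene 10 ribosome binding site, the coding region and a T7 terminator. The plasmid carries lacI under its own promoter, so transcription is repressed until induced with IPTG in a host that supplies T7 RNA polymerase. The insert is a 225 nt SNCA fragment, corresponding to residues 66-140, and carries the D98A substitution, which replaces an acidic residue with alanine.

The catalogue lists a 6xHis tag at the N terminus of the insert. The feature table instead annotates only a His-tag sequence a few bases downstream of the SNCA fragment, where pET21a normally carries its optional C-terminal tag. A gap of roughly 40 nt between the RBS and the SNCA fragment could hold an unannotated N-terminal tag, and whether the downstream His sequence is translated cannot be determined from the record. According to the record and its associated publication, the construct is used to produce this lysosome-derived truncation for studying how charged residues contribute to fibril formation.
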