Addgene plasmid #240587: pET21a asyn(66-140) D98A
Purpose: Overexpress truncated alpha-Synuclein protein
Depositing lab: Jennifer Lee. Depositing organization: National Heart, Lung, and Blood Institute (NHLBI). Publication: Defining essential charged residues in fibril formation of a lysosomal derived N-terminal alpha-synuclein truncation. McGlinchey RP, Ramos S, Dimitriadis EK, Wilson CB, Lee JC. Nat Commun. 2025 Apr 23;16(1):3825. doi: 10.1038/s41467-025-58899-9. PubMed 40268916.
Backbone
  Vector backbone: pET21a
  Vector type: Bacterial Expression
Growth in bacteria
  Bacterial resistance: Ampicillin, 100 μg/mL
  Growth temperature: 37°C
  Growth strain: DH5alpha
  Copy number: Low Copy
Gene/Insert
  Gene/Insert name: aSyn
  Species: H. sapiens (human)
  Mutation: aa 66-140 only, D98A
  Entrez Gene: SNCA (a.k.a. NACP, PARK1, PARK4, PD1)
  Promoter: T7
  Tag / fusion protein: 6xHis (N terminal on insert)
  Cloning method: Other
  Sequencing primers: 5′ T7 fwd
Terms and licenses: Academic/Nonprofit Terms; Industry Terms: Not Available to Industry
How to cite: pET21a asyn(66-140) D98A was a gift from Jennifer Lee (Addgene plasmid # 240587 ; http://n2t.net/addgene:240587 ; RRID:Addgene_240587)
